>Addgene plasmid #146535 | pCIneo-lambdaN-HA-HsSmg7-del499-632-siRNAres_I | depositor full sequence | sequence record 288981 | Full Sequence
TCAATATTGGCCATTAGCCATATTATTCATTGGTTATATAGCATAAATCAATATTGGCTATTGGCCATTG
CATACGTTGTATCTATATCATAATATGTACATTTATATTGGCTCATGTCCAATATGACCGCCATGTTGGC
ATTGATTATTGACTAGTTATTAATAGTAATCAATTACGGGGTCATTAGTTCATAGCCCATATATGGAGTT
CCGCGTTACATAACTTACGGTAAATGGCCCGCCTGGCTGACCGCCCAACGACCCCCGCCCATTGACGTCA
ATAATGACGTATGTTCCCATAGTAACGCCAATAGGGACTTTCCATTGACGTCAATGGGTGGAGTATTTAC
GGTAAACTGCCCACTTGGCAGTACATCAAGTGTATCATATGCCAAGTCCGCCCCCTATTGACGTCAATGA
CGGTAAATGGCCCGCCTGGCATTATGCCCAGTACATGACCTTACGGGACTTTCCTACTTGGCAGTACATC
TACGTATTAGTCATCGCTATTACCATGGTGATGCGGTTTTGGCAGTACACCAATGGGCGTGGATAGCGGT
TTGACTCACGGGGATTTCCAAGTCTCCACCCCATTGACGTCAATGGGAGTTTGTTTTGGCACCAAAATCA
ACGGGACTTTCCAAAATGTCGTAACAACTGCGATCGCCCGCCCCGTTGACGCAAATGGGCGGTAGGCGTG
TACGGTGGGAGGTCTATATAAGCAGAGCTCGTTTAGTGAACCGTCAGATCACTAGAAGCTTTATTGCGGT
AGTTTATCACAGTTAAATTGCTAACGCAGTCAGTGCTTCTGACACAACAGTCTCGAACTTAAGCTGCAGT
GACTCTCTTAAGGTAGCCTTGCAGAAGTTGGTCGTGAGGCACTGGGCAGGTAAGTATCAAGGTTACAAGA
CAGGTTTAAGGAGACCAATAGAAACTGGGCTTGTCGAGACAGAGAAGACTCTTGCGTTTCTGATAGGCAC
CTATTGGTCTTACTGACATCCACTTTGCCTTTCTCTCCACAGGTGTCCACTCCCAGTTCAATTACAGCTC
TTAAGGCTAGAGTACTTAATACGACTCACTATAGGCTAGCAATTGCGGCCACCATGGACGCACAAACACG
ACGACGTGAGCGTCGCGCTGAGAAACAAGCTCAATGGAAAGCTGCAAACGGTGGATCTCCTCCACATATG
GCTTACCCATACGATGTTCCAGATTACGCTCCTCCACTCGAGATGAGCCTGCAGAGCGCGCAGTACCTCC
GGCAGGCAGAAGTCCTGAAGGCTGACATGACAGATTCTAAGCTGGGTCCAGCTGAAGTCTGGACATCCAG
GCAGGCTCTGCAGGACCTGTACCAGAAAATGCTAGTTACCGATTTGGAATACGCTTTAGACAAGAAAGTA
GAACAGGATCTCTGGAATCACGCCTTTAAGAATCAGATCACAACACTACAAGGCCAGGCAAAGAATCGAG
CAAATCCGAATCGGAGTGAAGTTCAGGCAAACCTTTCTCTGTTCCTAGAGGCAGCTAGTGGCTTCTATAC
TCAGTTATTACAAGAACTGTGTACAGTATTTAATGTAGATTTACCATGCCGTGTGAAGTCTTCCCAATTG
GGAATTATCAGCAATAAACAGACGCATACCAGCGCCATAGTGAAGCCACAGTCTAGCTCCTGTTCCTATA
TCTGCCAGCACTGCCTCGTCCACCTTGGAGACATTGCTCGATACAGAAACCAGACCAGCCAGGCAGAGTC
CTACTATAGGCATGCAGCTCAGCTTGTCCCCTCCAATGGTCAGCCTTATAATCAGTTGGCTATCTTAGCT
TCTTCCAAAGGAGACCATCTGACCACAATTTTCTACTACTGCAGAAGCATTGCTGTGAAGTTCCCTTTCC
CAGCTGCCTCCACTAATCTGCAAAAAGCACTTTCTAAAGCACTGGAAAGCCGAGATGAGGTGAAAACCAA
GTGGGGTGTTTCTGACTTCATCAAGGCCTTTATTAAATTCCACGGTCATGTGTACCTGAGTAAGAGCTTG
GAAAAGTTGAGCCCTCTTCGAGAGAAATTGGAAGAACAGTTTAAGAGGCTGCTATTCCAAAAAGCTTTCA
ACTCTCAGCAGTTAGTTCATGTCACTGTCATTAACCTGTTTCAACTTCATCACCTTCGTGACTTTAGCAA
TGAAACCGAGCAGCACACTTATAGCCAAGATGAGCAGCTATGTTGGACACAGTTGCTGGCCCTCTTTATG
TCTTTTCTTGGCATCCTGTGCAAGTGTCCTCTACAGAATGAGTCTCAGGAGGAGTCCTACAATGCCTATC
CTCTTCCAGCAGTCAAGGTCTCCATGGACTGGCTAAGACTCAGACCCAGGGTCTTTCAGGAGGCAGTGGT
GGATGAAAGACAGTACATTTGGCCCTGGTTGATTTCCCTTCTGAATAGTTTCCATCCCCATGAAGAGGAC
CTCTCAAGTATTAGTGCGACACCACTTCCAGAGGAGTTTGAATTACAAGGATTTTTGGCATTGAGACCTT
CTTTCAGGAACTTGGATTTTTCCAAAGGTCACCAGGGTATTACAGGGGACAAAGAAGGCCAGCAACGACG
AATACGACAGCAACGCTTGATCTCTATAGGCAAATGGATTGCTGATAATCAGCCAAGGCTGATTCAGTGT
GAAAATGAGGTAGGGAAATTGTTGTTTATCACAGAAATCCCAGAATTAATACTGGAAGACCCCAGTACGC
GTATGGGCTCAGGTTACACCTTCCCAGCTGGTGTTTCTGTCCCAGGAACCTTTCTTCGGCCTACAGCTCA
CTCTCCAGCAGGAAACCAGGTGCAAGCTGGGAAACAGTCCCACATTCCTTACAGCCAGCAACGGCCCTCT
GGACCAGGGCCAATGAACCAGGGACCTCAACAATCACAGCCACCTTCCCAGCAACCCCTTACATCTTTAC
CAGCTCAGCCTACTGCTCAAAGTACTAGTCAACTGCAGGTTCAAGCTCTAACTCAGCAACAACAATCCCC
TACAAAAGCTGTGCCGGCTTTGGGGAAAAGCCCGCCTCACCACTCTGGATTCCAGCAGTATCAACAGGCA
GATGCCTCCAAACAGCTGTGGAATCCCCCTCAGGTTCAAGGCCCATTAGGGAAAATTATGCCTGTGAAAC
AGCCCTACTACCTTCAGACCCAAGACCCCATAAAACTGTTTGAGCCGTCATTGCAACCTCCTGTAATGCA
GCAGCAGCCTCTAGAAAAAAAAATGAAGCCTTTTCCCATGGAGCCATATAACCATAATCCCTCAGAAGTC
AAGGTCCCAGAATTCTACTGGGATTCTTCCTACAGCATGGCTGATAACAGATCTGTAATGGCACAGCAAG
CAAACATAGACCGCAGGGGCAAACGGTCACCAGGAATCTTCCGTCCAGAGCAGGATCCTGTACCCAGAAT
GCCGTTTGAGAAATCCTTATTGGAGAAGCCCTCAGAGCTCATGTCACATTCATCCTCTTTCCTGTCCCTC
ACCGGATTCTCTCTCAATCAGGAAAGATACCCAAATAATAGTATGTTCAATGAGGTATATGGGAAAAACC
TGACATCCAGCTCCAAAGCAGAACTCAGTCCCTCAATGGCCCCCCAGGAAACATCTCTGTATTCCCTTTT
TGAAGGGACTCCGTGGTCTCCATCACTTCCTGCCAGTTCAGATCATTCAACACCAGCCAGCCAGTCTCCT
CATTCCTCTAACCCAAGCAGCCTACCCAGCTCTCCTCCAACACACAACCATAATTCTGTTCCATTCTCCA
ATTTTGGACCCATTGGGACTCCAGATAACAGGGATAGAAGGACTGCAGATCGGTGGAAAACTGATAAGCC
AGCCATGGGTGGGTTTGGCATTGATTATCTCTCAGCAACGTCATCCTCTGAGAGCAGTTGGCATCAGGCC
AGCACTCCGAGTGGCACCTGGACAGGCCATGGCCCTTCCATGGAGGATTCCTCTGCTGTCCTCATGGAAA
GCCTAAAGTCTATCTGGTCCAGTTCCATGATGCATCCTGGACCTTCTGCTCTGGAGCAGCTGTTAATGCA
GCAGAAGCAGAAACAGCAACGGGGACAAGGCACCATGAACCCTCCACACTGAGCGGCCGCTTCCCTTTAG
TGAGGGTTAATGCTTCGAGCAGACATGATAAGATACATTGATGAGTTTGGACAAACCACAACTAGAATGC
AGTGAAAAAAATGCTTTATTTGTGAAATTTGTGATGCTATTGCTTTATTTGTAACCATTATAAGCTGCAA
TAAACAAGTTAACAACAACAATTGCATTCATTTTATGTTTCAGGTTCAGGGGGAGATGTGGGAGGTTTTT
TAAAGCAAGTAAAACCTCTACAAATGTGGTAAAATCCGATAAGGATCGATCCGGGCTGGCGTAATAGCGA
AGAGGCCCGCACCGATCGCCCTTCCCAACAGTTGCGCAGCCTGAATGGCGAATGG
[124 nt withheld, positions 4466-4589]
C
[91 nt withheld, positions 4591-4681]
A
[49 nt withheld, positions 4683-4731]
CCTTTGACGTTGGAGTCCACGTTCTTT
[37 nt withheld, positions 4759-4795]
ACCCTATCTCGGTCTATTCTTTTGATTTATAAGGGATTTTGCCGATTTCGGCCTATTGGTTAAAAAATGA
GCTGATTTAACAAAAATTTAACGCGAATTTTAACAAAATATTAACGCTTACAATTTCCTGATGCGGTATT
TTCTCCTTACGCATCTGTGCGGTATTTCACACCGCATACGCGGATCTGCGCAGCACCATGGCCTGAAATA
ACCTCTGAAAGAGGAACTTGGTTAGGTACCTTCTGAGGCGGAAAGAACCAGCTGTGGAATGTGTGTCAGT
TAGGGTGTGGAAAGTCCCCAGGCTCCCCAGCAGGCAGAAGTATGCAAAGCATGCATCTCAATTAGTCAGC
AACCAGGTGTGGAAAGTCCCCAGGCTCCCCAGCAGGCAGAAGTATGCAAAGCATGCATCTCAATTAGTCA
GCAACCATAGTCCCGCCCCTAACTCCGCCCATCCCGCCCCTAACTCCGCCCAGTTCCGCCCATTCTCCGC
CCCATGGCTGACTAATTTTTTTTATTTATGCAGAGGCCGAGGCCGCCTCGGCCTCTGAGCTATTCCAGAA
GTAGTGAGGAGGCTTTTTTGGAGGCCTAGGCTTTTGCAAAAAGCTTGATTCTTCTGACACAACAGTCTCG
AACTTAAGGCTAGAGCCACCATGATTGAACAAGATGGATTGCACGCAGGTTCTCCGGCCGCTTGGGTGGA
GAGGCTATTCGGCTATGACTGGGCACAACAGACAATCGGCTGCTCTGATGCCGCCGTGTTCCGGCTGTCA
GCGCAGGGGCGCCCGGTTCTTTTTGTCAAGACCGACCTGTCCGGTGCCCTGAATGAACTGCAGGACGAGG
CAGCGCGGCTATCGTGGCTGGCCACGACGGGCGTTCCTTGCGCAGCTGTGCTCGACGTTGTCACTGAAGC
GGGAAGGGACTGGCTGCTATTGGGCGAAGTGCCGGGGCAGGATCTCCTGTCATCTCACCTTGCTCCTGCC
GAGAAAGTATCCATCATGGCTGATGCAATGCGGCGGCTGCATACGCTTGATCCGGCTACCTGCCCATTCG
ACCACCAAGCGAAACATCGCATCGAGCGAGCACGTACTCGGATGGAAGCCGGTCTTGTCGATCAGGATGA
TCTGGACGAAGAGCATCAGGGGCTCGCGCCAGCCGAACTGTTCGCCAGGCTCAAGGCGCGCATGCCCGAC
GGCGAGGATCTCGTCGTGACCCATGGCGATGCCTGCTTGCCGAATATCATGGTGGAAAATGGCCGCTTTT
CTGGATTCATCGACTGTGGCCGGCTGGGTGTGGCGGACCGCTATCAGGACATAGCGTTGGCTACCCGTGA
TATTGCTGAAGAGCTTGGCGGCGAATGGGCTGACCGCTTCCTCGTGCTTTACGGTATCGCCGCTCCCGAT
TCGCAGCGCATCGCCTTCTATCGCCTTCTTGACGAGTTCTTCTGAGCGGGACTCTGGGGTTCGAAATGAC
CGACCAAGCGACGCCCAACCTGCCATCACGATGGCCGCAATAAAATATCTTTATTTTCATTACATCTGTG
TGTTGGTTTTTTGTGTGAATCGATAGCGATAAGGATCCGCGTATGGTGCACTCTCAGTACAATCTGCTCT
GATGCCGCATAGTTAAGCCAGCCCCGACACCCGCCAACACCCGCTGACGCGCCCTGACGGGCTTGTCTGC
TCCCGGCATCCGCTTACAGACAAGCTGTGACCGTCTCCGGGAGCTGCATGTGTCAGAGGTTTTCACCGTC
ATCACCGAAACGCGCGAGACGAAAGGGCCTCGTGATACGCCTATTTTTATAGGTTAATGTCATGATAATA
ATGGTTTCTTAGACGTCAGGTGGCACTTTTCGGGGAAATGTGCGCGGAACCCCTATTTGTTTATTTTTCT
AAATACATTCAAATATGTATCCGCTCATGAGACAATAACCCTGATAAATGCTTCAATAATATTGAAAAAG
GAAGAGTATGAGTATTCAACATTTCCGTGTCGCCCTTATTCCCTTTTTTGCGGCATTTTGCCTTCCTGTT
TTTGCTCACCCAGAAACGCTGGTGAAAGTAAAAGATGCTGAAGATCAGTTGGGTGCACGAGTGGGTTACA
TCGAACTGGATCTCAACAGCGGTAAGATCCTTGAGAGTTTTCGCCCCGAAGAACGTTTTCCAATGATGAG
CACTTTTAAAGTTCTGCTATGTGGCGCGGTATTATCCCGTATTGACGCCGGGCAAGAGCAACTCGGTCGC
CGCATACACTATTCTCAGAATGACTTGGTTGAGTACTCACCAGTCACAGAAAAGCATCTTACGGATGGCA
TGACAGTAAGAGAATTATGCAGTGCTGCCATAACCATGAGTGATAACACTGCGGCCAACTTACTTCTGAC
AACGATCGGAGGACCGAAGGAGCTAACCGCTTTTTTGCACAACATGGGGGATCATGTAACTCGCCTTGAT
CGTTGGGAACCGGAGCTGAATGAAGCCATACCAAACGACGAGCGTGACACCACGATGCCTGTAGCAATGG
CAACAACGTTGCGCAAACTATTAACTGGCGAACTACTTACTCTAGCTTCCCGGCAACAATTAATAGACTG
GATGGAGGCGGATAAAGTTGCAGGACCACTTCTGCGCTCGGCCCTTCCGGCTGGCTGGTTTATTGCTGAT
AAATCTGGAGCCGGTGAGCGTGGGTCTCGCGGTATCATTGCAGCACTGGGGCCAGATGGTAAGCCCTCCC
GTATCGTAGTTATCTACACGACGGGGAGTCAGGCAACTATGGATGAACGAAATAGACAGATCGCTGAGAT
AGGTGCCTCACTGATTAAGCATTGGTAACTGTCAGACCAAGTTTACTCATATATACTTTAGATTGATTTA
AAACTTCATTTTTAATTTAAAAGGATCTAGGTGAAGATCCTTTTTGATAATCTCATGACCAAAATCCCTT
AACGTGAGTTTTCGTTCCACTGAGCGTCAGACCCCGTAGAAAAGATCAAAGGATCTTCTTGAGATCCTTT
TTTTCTGCGCGTAATCTGCTGCTTGCAAACAAAAAAACCACCGCTACCAGCGGTGGTTTGTTTGCCGGAT
CAAGAGCTACCAACTCTTTTTCCGAAGGTAACTGGCTTCAGCAGAGCGCAGATACCAAATACTGTTCTTC
TAGTGTAGCCGTAGTTAGGCCACCACTTCAAGAACTCTGTAGCACCGCCTACATACCTCGCTCTGCTAAT
CCTGTTACCAGTGGCTGCTGCCAGTGGCGATAAGTCGTGTCTTACCGGGTTGGACTCAAGACGATAGTTA
CCGGATAAGGCGCAGCGGTCGGGCTGAACGGGGGGTTCGTGCACACAGCCCAGCTTGGAGCGAACGACCT
ACACCGAACTGAGATACCTACAGCGTGAGCTATGAGAAAGCGCCACGCTTCCCGAAGGGAGAAAGGCGGA
CAGGTATCCGGTAAGCGGCAGGGTCGGAACAGGAGAGCGCACGAGGGAGCTTCCAGGGGGAAACGCCTGG
TATCTTTATAGTCCTGTCGGGTTTCGCCACCTCTGACTTGAGCGTCGATTTTTGTGATGCTCGTCAGGGG
GGCGGAGCCTATGGAAAAACGCCAGCAACGCGGCCTTTTTACGGTTCCTGGCCTTTTGCTGGCCTTTTGC
TCACATGGCTCGACAGATCT
Features (pLannotate 1.2.2; 21 found; start..end, strand, type, name):
    140..517     +  enhancer       CMV enhancer: human cytomegalovirus immediate early enhancer
    518..729     +  promoter       CMV promoter: human cytomegalovirus (CMV) immediate early promoter
    890..1022    +  intron         chimeric intron: chimera between introns from human β-globin and immunoglobulin heavy chain genes
   1067..1085    +  promoter       T7 promoter: promoter for bacteriophage T7 RNA polymerase
   1104..1169    +  CDS            N (fragment): REGN_LAMBD - Experimental evidence at protein level: Swiss-Prot protein existence level 1. Plays a role as a transcriptional antitermination factor that allows the virus to initiate its lytic phase. Activates expression of the delayed viral early genes by modifying host RNA polymerase (RNAP) into a form that is resistant to termination signals. This antitermination function requires the host NusA protein which serves to stabilize the interaction between antitermination protein N and host RNA polymerase. From Escherichia phage lambda (Bacteriophage lambda).
   1194..1220    +  CDS            3xHA (fragment): three tandem HA epitope tags
   1233..4109    +  CDS            SMG7 (fragment): SMG7_HUMAN - Also known as C1orf16, EST1C, KIAA0250. Experimental evidence at protein level: Swiss-Prot protein existence level 1. Plays a role in nonsense-mediated mRNA decay. Recruits UPF1 to cytoplasmic mRNA decay bodies. Together with SMG5 is thought to provide a link to the mRNA degradation machinery involving exonucleolytic pathways, and to serve as an adapter for UPF1 to protein phosphatase 2A (PP2A), thereby triggering UPF1 dephosphorylation. From Homo sapiens (Human).
   4124..4141    -  promoter       T3 promoter (fragment): promoter for bacteriophage T3 RNA polymerase
   4159..4280    -  polyA_signal   SV40 poly(A) signal: SV40 polyadenylation signal
   4303..4371    -  CDS            large T antigen (fragment): large T antigen from SV40 (simian virus 40)
   4395..4462    +  CDS            lacZα (fragment): LacZα fragment of β-galactosidase; lacZ fragment
   4466..4894    +  rep_origin     f1 ori (sequence partly withheld): f1 bacteriophage origin of replication; arrow indicates direction of (+) strand synthesis
   4922..4973    -  misc_feature   bom (fragment): basis of mobility region from pBR322
   5038..5395    +  promoter       SV40 promoter: SV40 enhancer and early promoter
   5446..6237    +  CDS            neo: KKA2_KLEPN - Also known as kan, nptII. Experimental evidence at protein level: Swiss-Prot protein existence level 1. Resistance to kanamycin, neomycin, paromomycin, ribostamycin, butirosin and gentamicin B. From Klebsiella pneumoniae.
   6304..6352    +  polyA_signal   poly(A) signal: synthetic polyadenylation signal
   6372..6426    -  misc_feature   bom (fragment): basis of mobility region from pBR322
   6528..6563    -  CDS            rop (fragment): Rop protein, which maintains plasmids at low copy number; rop
   6658..6762    +  promoter       AmpR promoter: bla
   6763..7623    +  CDS            AmpR: β-lactamase; bla; confers resistance to ampicillin, carbenicillin, and related antibiotics
   7794..8382    +  rep_origin     ori: high-copy-number ColE1/pMB1/pBR322/pUC origin of replication
