[The description below was written by a language model from this plasmid's Addgene catalogue record and pLannotate feature annotations shown in this document.]
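Description:
pCIneo-lambdaN-HA-HsSmg7-del499-632-siRNAres_I is a mammalian expression plasmid of about 8.5 kb built on the pCI-neo backbone. It is propagated in E. coli through a high-copy ColE1/pUC-type origin with ampicillin selection (AmpR, β-lactamase), and it also carries an f1 origin for single-stranded DNA production. For selection in mammalian cells, a separate cassette places the neo gene (aminoglycoside phosphotransferase) under the SV40 enhancer/early promoter with a synthetic polyadenylation signal, which allows G418 selection of stable transfectants.

The expression cassette uses the human CMV immediate-early enhancer and promoter followed by the chimeric β-globin/immunoglobulin intron, which generally improves expression, and ends with an SV40 poly(A) signal. T7 and T3 promoters flank the insert. The open reading frame begins with a short fragment of the bacteriophage lambda N protein, the peptide that binds boxB RNA hairpins, followed by an HA epitope tag (annotated as a partial match to a 3xHA element) and then human SMG7, a nonsense-mediated mRNA decay factor that links UPF1 to the mRNA degradation machinery. According to the name, the SMG7 coding sequence lacks residues 499–632 and has been made resistant to an siRNA, although the record does not describe the resistance changes. Relative to the isoform 2 reference, it also carries two silent changes (G216A, T1185C) and two amino acid substitutions (Q651R, V854I).

The lambdaN fusion suits tethering assays, in which the protein is recruited to a boxB-containing reporter mRNA. The siRNA-resistant design suits complementation after knockdown of endogenous SMG7. The record itself states only mammalian expression as the purpose, and the depositor sequence may be theoretical.
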