Addgene plasmid #146535: pCIneo-lambdaN-HA-HsSmg7-del499-632-siRNAres_I
Purpose: Mammalian Expression of HsSmg7-del499-632-siRNAres
Depositing lab: Elisa Izaurralde. Depositing organization: Max Planck Institute for Developmental Biology.
Backbone
  Vector backbone: pCI-neo
  Vector type: Mammalian Expression
Growth in bacteria
  Bacterial resistance: Ampicillin, 100 μg/mL
  Growth temperature: 37°C
  Growth strain: DH5alpha
  Copy number: High Copy
Gene/Insert
  Gene/Insert name: HsSmg7-del499-632-siRNAres
  Species: H. sapiens (human)
  Mutation: two silent mutations G216A, T1185C and two non silent mutations Q651R, V854I compared to the sequence given by NCBI: NM_201568.1 isoform2
  Entrez Gene: SMG7 (a.k.a. C1orf16, EST1C, SGA56M)
  Cloning method: Unknown
Terms and licenses: Academic/Nonprofit Terms; Industry Terms: Not Available to Industry
Depositor comments: Plasmids from this collection were made available to the research community and donated after the lab closed. Please note that the sequence provided by the depositing laboratory may be theoretical/predicted or based on Sanger sequencing results. There may be discrepancies between sequencing results obtained by Addgene and the depositor sequence. If an Addgene verified sequence is not available, please contact before placing your order to request that our lab fully sequence the plasmid.
How to cite: pCIneo-lambdaN-HA-HsSmg7-del499-632-siRNAres_I was a gift from Elisa Izaurralde (Addgene plasmid # 146535 ; http://n2t.net/addgene:146535 ; RRID:Addgene_146535)
